>Addgene plasmid #180153 | R26-CAG-rox-FNF-bpA-3pA-rox-td-sfGFP | addgene full sequence | sequence record 355318 | Addgene Partial NGS Result
GTGGCACTTTTCGGGGAAATGTGCGCGGAACCCCTATTTGTTTATTTTTCTAAATACATTCAAATATGTA
TCCGCTCATGAGACAATAACCCTGATAAATGCTTCAATAATATTGAAAAAGGAAGAGTATGAGTATTCAA
CATTTCCGTGTCGCCCTTATTCCCTTTTTTGCGGCATTTTGCCTTCCTGTTTTTGCTCACCCAGAAACGC
TGGTGAAAGTAAAAGATGCTGAAGATCAGTTGGGTGCACGAGTGGGTTACATCGAACTGGATCTCAACAG
CGGTAAGATCCTTGAGAGTTTTCGCCCCGAAGAACGTTTTCCAATGATGAGCACTTTTAAAGTTCTGCTA
TGTGGCGCGGTATTATCCCGTATTGACGCCGGGCAAGAGCAACTCGGTCGCCGCATACACTATTCTCAGA
ATGACTTGGTTGAGTACTCACCAGTCACAGAAAAGCATCTTACGGATGGCATGACAGTAAGAGAATTATG
CAGTGCTGCCATAACCATGAGTGATAACACTGCGGCCAACTTACTTCTGACAACGATCGGAGGACCGAAG
GAGCTAACCGCTTTTTTGCACAACATGGGGGATCATGTAACTCGCCTTGATCGTTGGGAACCGGAGCTGA
ATGAAGCCATACCAAACGACGAGCGTGACACCACGATGCCTGTAGCAATGGCAACAACGTTGCGCAAACT
ATTAACTGGCGAACTACTTACTCTAGCTTCCCGGCAACAATTAATAGACTGGATGGAGGCGGATAAAGTT
GCAGGACCACTTCTGCGCTCGGCCCTTCCGGCTGGCTGGTTTATTGCTGATAAATCTGGAGCCGGTGAGC
GTGGGTCTCGCGGTATCATTGCAGCACTGGGGCCAGATGGTAAGCCCTCCCGTATCGTAGTTATCTACAC
GACGGGGAGTCAGGCAACTATGGATGAACGAAATAGACAGATCGCTGAGATAGGTGCCTCACTGATTAAG
CATTGGTAACTGTCAGACCAAGTTTACTCATATATACTTTAGATTGATTTAAAACTTCATTTTTAATTTA
AAAGGATCTAGGTGAAGATCCTTTTTGATAATCTCATGACCAAAATCCCTTAACGTGAGTTTTCGTTCCA
CTGAGCGTCAGACCCCGTAGAAAAGATCAAAGGATCTTCTTGAGATCCTTTTTTTCTGCGCGTAATCTGC
TGCTTGCAAACAAAAAAACCACCGCTACCAGCGGTGGTTTGTTTGCCGGATCAAGAGCTACCAACTCTTT
TTCCGAAGGTAACTGGCTTCAGCAGAGCGCAGATACCAAATACTGTTCTTCTAGTGTAGCCGTAGTTAGG
CCACCACTTCAAGAACTCTGTAGCACCGCCTACATACCTCGCTCTGCTAATCCTGTTACCAGTGGCTGCT
GCCAGTGGCGATAAGTCGTGTCTTACCGGGTTGGACTCAAGACGATAGTTACCGGATAAGGCGCAGCGGT
CGGGCTGAACGGGGGGTTCGTGCACACAGCCCAGCTTGGAGCGAACGACCTACACCGAACTGAGATACCT
ACAGCGTGAGCTATGAGAAAGCGCCACGCTTCCCGAAGGGAGAAAGGCGGACAGGTATCCGGTAAGCGGC
AGGGTCGGAACAGGAGAGCGCACGAGGGAGCTTCCAGGGGGAAACGCCTGGTATCTTTATAGTCCTGTCG
GGTTTCGCCACCTCTGACTTGAGCGTCGATTTTTGTGATGCTCGTCAGGGGGGCGGAGCCTATGGAAAAA
CGCCAGCAACGCGGCCTTTTTACGGTTCCTGGCCTTTTGCTGGCCTTTTGCTCACATGTTCTTTCCTGCG
TTATCCCCTGATTCTGTGGATAACCGTATTACCGCCTTTGAGTGAGCTGATACCGCTCGCCGCAGCCGAA
CGACCGAGCGCAGCGAGTCAGTGAGCGAGGAAGCGGAAGAGCGCCCAATACGCAAACCGCCTCTCCCCGC
GCGTTGGCCGATTCATTAATGCAGCTGGCACGACAGGTTTCCCGACTGGAAAGCGGGCAGTGAGCGCAAC
GCAATTAATGTGAGTTAGCTCACTCATTAGGCACCCCAGGCTTTACACTTTATGCTTCCGGCTCGTATGT
TGTGTGGAATTGTGAGCGGATAACAATTTCACACAGGAAACAGCTATGACCATGATTACGCCAAGCGCGC
AATTAAGTTTAAACCGGCGGATCACAAGCAATAATAACCTGTAGTTTTGCTGCATAAAACCCCAGATGAC
TACCTATCCTCCCATTTTCCTTATTTGCCCCTATTAAAAAACTTCCCGACAAAACCGAAAATCTGTGGGA
AGTCTTGTCCCTCCAATTTTACACCTGTTCAATTCCCCTGCAGGACAACGCCCACACACCAGGTTAGCCT
TTAAGCCTGCCCAGAAGACTCCCGCCCATCTTCTAGGTCGACATTGATTATTGACTAGTTATTAATAGTA
ATCAATTACGGGGTCATTAGTTCATAGCCCATATATGGAGTTCCGCGTTACATAACTTACGGTAAATGGC
CCGCCTGGCTGACCGCCCAACGACCCCCGCCCATTGACGTCAATAATGACGTATGTTCCCATAGTAACGC
CAATAGGGACTTTCCATTGACGTCAATGGGTGGAGTATTTACGGTAAACTGCCCACTTGGCAGTACATCA
AGTGTATCATATGCCAAGTACGCCCCCTATTGACGTCAATGACGGTAAATGGCCCGCCTGGCATTATGCC
CAGTACATGACCTTATGGGACTTTCCTACTTGGCAGTACATCTACGTATTAGTCATCGCTATTACCATGG
TCGAGGTGAGCCCCACGTTCTGCTTCACTCTCCCCATCTCCCCCCCCTCCCCACCCCCAATTTTGTATTT
ATTTATTTTTTAATTATTTTGTGCAGCGATGGGGGCGGGGGGGGGGGGGGGGCGCGCGCCGGGGGGGGGG
GGGGGGGGGGGGGGGGGGGGSGGGGSGRGGSGGRGAGGKGCGGCGGCAGCCAATCAGAGCGGCGCGCTCC
GAAAGTTTCCTTTTATGGCGAGGCGGCGGCGGCGGCGGCCCTATAAAAAGCGAAGCGCGCGGCGGGCGGG
AGTCGCTGCGCGCTGCCTTCGCCCCGTGCCCCGCTCCGCCGCCGCCTCGCGCCGCCCGCCCCGGCTCTGA
CTGACCGCGTTACTCCCACAGGTGAGCGGGCGGGACGGCCCTTCTCCTCCGGGCTGTAATTAGCGCTTGG
TTTAATGACGGCTTGTTTCTTTTCTGTGGCTGCGTGAAAGCCTTGAGGGGCTCCGGGAGGGCCCTTTGTG
CGGGGGGAGCGGCTCGGGGGGTGCGTGCGTGTGTGTGTGCGTGGGGAGCGCCGCGTGCGGCTCCGCGCTG
CCCGGCGGCTGTGAGCGCTGCGGGCGCGGCGCGGGGCTTTGTGCGCTCCGCAGTGTGCGCGAGGGGAGCG
CGGCCGGGGGCGGTGCCCCGCGGTGCGGGGGGGGCTGCGAGGGGAACAAAGGCTGCGTGCGGGGTGTGTG
CGTGGGGGGGTGAGCAGGGGGTGTGGGCGCGTCGGTCGGGCTGCAACCCCCCCTGCACCCCCCTCCCCGA
GTTGCTGAGCACGGCCCGGCTTCGGGTGCGGGGCTCCGTACGGGGCGTGGCGCGGGGCTCGCCGTGCCGG
GCGGGGGGTGGCGGCAGGTGGGGGTGCCGGGCGGGGCGGGGCCGCCTCGGGCCGGGGAGGGCTCGGGGGA
GGGGCGCGGCGGCCCCCGGAGCGCCGGCGGCTGTCGAGGCGCGGCGAGCCGCAGCCATTGCCTTTTATGG
TAATCGTGCGAGAGGGCGCAGGGACTTCCTTTGTCCCAAATCTGTGCGGAGCCGAAATCTGGGAGGCGCC
GCCGCACCCCCTCTAGCGGGCGCGGGGCGAAGCGGTGCGGCGCCGGCAGGAAGGAAATGGGCGGGGAGGG
CCTTCGTGCGTCGCCGCGCCGCCGTCCCCTTCTCCCTCTCCAGCCTCGGGGCTGTCCGCGGGGGGACGGC
TGCCTTCGGGGGGGACGGGGCAGGGCGGGGTTCGGCTTCTGGCGTGTGACCGGCGGCTCTAGAGCCTCTG
CTAACCATGTTCATGCCTTCTTCTTTTTCCTACAGCTCCTGGGCAACGTGCTGGTTATTGTGCTGTCTCA
TCATTTTGGCAAAGAATTCTAACTTTAAATAATTGGCATTATTTAAAGTTAAGAAGTTCCTATTCTCTAG
AAAGTATAGGAACTTCGTTGACAATTAATCATCGGCATAGTATATCGGCATAGTATAATACGACAAGGTG
AGGAACTAAACCATGGGATCGGCCATTGAACAAGATGGATTGCACGCAGGTTCTCCGGCCGCTTGGGTGG
AGAGGCTATTCGGCTATGACTGGGCACAACAGACAATCGGCTGCTCTGATGCCGCCGTGTTCCGGCTGTC
AGCGCAGGGGCGCCCGGTTCTTTTTGTCAAGACCGACCTGTCCGGTGCCCTGAATGAACTGCAGGACGAG
GCAGCGCGGCTATCGTGGCTGGCCACGACGGGCGTTCCTTGCGCAGCTGTGCTCGACGTTGTCACTGAAG
CGGGAAGGGACTGGCTGCTATTGGGCGAAGTGCCGGGGCAGGATCTCCTGTCATCTCACCTTGCTCCTGC
CGAGAAAGTATCCATCATGGCTGATGCAATGCGGCGGCTGCATACGCTTGATCCGGCTACCTGCCCATTC
GACCACCAAGCGAAACATCGCATCGAGCGAGCACGTACTCGGATGGAAGCCGGTCTTGTCGATCAGGATG
ATCTGGACGAAGAGCATCAGGGGCTCGCGCCAGCCGAACTGTTCGCCAGGCTCAAGGCGCGCATGCCCGA
CGGCGATGATCTCGTCGTGACCCATGGCGATGCCTGCTTGCCGAATATCATGGTGGAAAATGGCCGCTTT
TCTGGATTCATCGACTGTGGCCGGCTGGGTGTGGCGGACCGCTATCAGGACATAGCGTTGGCTACCCGTG
ATATTGCTGAAGAGCTTGGCGGCGAATGGGCTGACCGCTTCCTCGTGCTTTACGGTATCGCCGCTCCCGA
TTCGCAGCGCATCGCCTTCTATCGCCTTCTTGACGAGTTCTTCTGAGGGGATCAATTCGAAGTTCCTATT
CTCTAGAAAGTATAGGAACTTCGCTAGCAGCTCGCTGATCAGCCTCGACTGTGCCTTCTAGTTGCCAGCC
ATCTGTTGTTTGCCCCTCCCCCGTGCCTTCCTTGACCCTGGAAGGTGCCACTCCCACTGTCCTTTCCTAA
TAAAATGAGGAAATTGCATCGCATTGTCTGAGTAGGTGTCATTCTATTCTGGGGGGTGGGGTGGGGCAGG
ACAGCAAGGGGGAGGATTGGGAAGACAATAGCAGGCATGCTGGGGATGCGGTGGGCTCTATGGCTTCTGA
GGCGGAAAGAACCAGCTGGGGCTCGACTAGAGCTTGCGGAACCCTTACCACCGCGGTGGCGGCCGCTCTA
GAATCATAATCAGCCATACCACATTTGTAGAGGTTTTACTTGCTTTAAAAAACCTCCCACACCTCCCCCT
GAACCTGAAACATAAAATGAATGCAATTGTTGTTGTTAACTTGTTTATTGCAGCTTATAATGGTTACAAA
TAAAGCAATAGCATCACAAATTTCACAAATAAAGCATTTTTTTCACTGCATTCTAGTTGTGGTTTGTCCA
AACTCATCAATGTATCTTAACTAGAATCATAATCAGCCATACCACATTTGTAGAGGTTTTACTTGCTTTA
AAAAACCTCCCACACCTCCCCCTGAACCTGAAACATAAAATGAATGCAATTGTTGTTGTTAACTTGTTTA
TTGCAGCTTATAATGGTTACAAATAAAGCAATAGCATCACAAATTTCACAAATAAAGCATTTTTTTCACT
GCATTCTAGTTGTGGTTTGTCCAAACTCATCAATGTATCTTAACTAGAATCATAATCAGCCATACCACAT
TTGTAGAGGTTTTACTTGCTTTAAAAAACCTCCCACACCTCCCCCTGAACCTGAAACATAAAATGAATGC
AATTGTTGTTGTTAACTTGTTTATTGCAGCTTATAATGGTTACAAATAAAGCAATAGCATCACAAATTTC
ACAAATAAAGCATTTTTTTCACTGCATTCTAGTTGTGGTTTGTCCAAACTCATCAATGTATCTTAACTAG
TGGATCTCATGCCTAGGTAACTTTAAATAATTGGCATTATTTAAAGTTAGGCGCGCCATGAGCAAAGGAG
AAGAACTTTTCACTGGAGTTGTCCCAATTCTTGTTGAATTAGATGGTGATGTTAATGGGCACAAATTTTC
TGTCCGTGGAGAGGGTGAAGGTGATGCTACAAACGGAAAACTCACCCTTAAATTTATTTGCACTACTGGA
AAACTACCTGTTCCGTGGCCAACACTTGTCACTACTCTGACCTATGGTGTTCAATGCTTTTCCCGTTATC
CGGATCACATGAAACGGCATGACTTTTTCAAGAGTGCCATGCCCGAAGGTTATGTACAGGAACGCACTAT
ATCTTTCAAAGATGACGGGACCTACAAGACGCGTGCTGAAGTCAAGTTTGAAGGTGATACCCTTGTTAAT
CGTATCGAGTTAAAGGGTATTGATTTTAAAGAAGATGGAAACATTCTTGGACACAAACTCGAGTACAACT
TTAACTCACACAATGTATACATCACGGCAGACAAACAAAAGAATGGAATCAAAGCTAACTTCAAAATTCG
CCACAACGTTGAAGATGGTTCCGTTCAACTAGCAGACCATTATCAACAAAATACTCCAATTGGCGATGGC
CCTGTCCTTTTACCAGACAACCATTACCTGTCGACACAATCTGTCCTTTCGAAAGATCCCAACGAAAAGC
GTGACCACATGGTCCTTCTTGAGTTTGTAACTGCTGCTGGGATTACACATGGCATGGATGAGCTCTACAA
AGGTTCTGCTGGATCTGCAGCAGGATCTGGTATGAGCAAAGGAGAAGAACTTTTCACTGGAGTTGTCCCA
ATTCTTGTTGAATTAGATGGTGATGTTAATGGGCACAAATTTTCTGTCCGTGGAGAGGGTGAAGGTGATG
CTACAAACGGAAAACTCACCCTTAAATTTATTTGCACTACTGGAAAACTACCTGTTCCGTGGCCAACACT
TGTCACTACTCTGACCTATGGTGTTCAATGCTTTTCCCGTTATCCGGATCACATGAAACGGCATGACTTT
TTCAAGAGTGCCATGCCCGAAGGTTATGTACAGGAACGCACTATATCTTTCAAAGATGACGGGACCTACA
AGACGCGTGCTGAAGTCAAGTTTGAAGGTGATACCCTTGTTAATCGTATCGAGTTAAAGGGTATTGATTT
TAAAGAAGATGGAAACATTCTTGGACACAAACTCGAGTACAACTTTAACTCACACAATGTATACATCACG
GCAGACAAACAAAAGAATGGAATCAAAGCTAACTTCAAAATTCGCCACAACGTTGAAGATGGTTCCGTTC
AACTAGCAGACCATTATCAACAAAATACTCCAATTGGCGATGGCCCTGTCCTTTTACCAGACAACCATTA
CCTGTCGACACAATCTGTCCTTTCGAAAGATCCCAACGAAAAGCGTGACCACATGGTCCTTCTTGAGTTT
GTAACTGCTGCTGGGATTACACATGGCATGGATGAGCTCTACAAATGATTAATTAAAACCTCTGGATTAC
AAAATTTGTGAAAGATTGACTGGTATTCTTAACTATGTTGCTCCTTTTACGCTATGTGGATACGCTGCTT
TAATGCCTTTGTATCATGCTATTGCTTCCCGTATGGCTTTCATTTTCTCCTCCTTGTATAAATCCTGGTT
GCTGTCTCTTTATGAGGAGTTGTGGCCCGTTGTCAGGCAACGTGGCGTGGTGTGCACTGTGTTTGCTGAC
GCAACCCCCACTGGTTGGGGCATTGCCACCACCTGTCAGCTCCTTTCCGGGACTTTCGCTTTCCCCCTCC
CTATTGCCACGGCGGAACTCATCGCCGCCTGCCTTGCCCGCTGCTGGACAGGGGCTCGGCTGTTGGGCAC
TGACAATTCCGTGGTGTTGTCGGGGAAATCATCGTCCTTTCCTTGGCTGCTCGCCTGTGTTGCCACCTGG
ATTCTGCGCGGGACGTCCTTCTGCTACGTCCCTTCGGCCCTCAATCCAGCGGACCTTCCTTCCCGCGGCC
TGCTGCCGGCTCTGCGGCCTCTTCCGCGTCTTCGCCTTCGCCCTCAGACGAGTCGGATCTCCCTTTGGGC
CGCCTCCCCGCAGGATCCACTAGAGCGGCCGCCTAGAGCTCGCTATCAGCCTCGACTGTGCCTTCTAGTT
GCCAGCCATCTGTTGTTTGCCCCTCCCCCGTGCCTTCCTTGACCCTGGAAGGTGCCACTCCCACTGTCCT
TTCCTAATAAAATGAGGAAATTGCATCGCATTGTCTGAGTAGGTGTCATTCTATTCTGGGGGGTGGGGTG
GGGCAGGACAGCAAGGGGGAGGATTGGGAAGACAATAGCAGGCATGCTGGGGATGCGGTGGGCTCTATGG
CTTCTGAGGCGGAAAGAACCAGCTGGGGCTCGACTAGAGCTTGCGGAACCCTTAAGCTTAAAGACTGGAG
TTGCAGATCACGAGGGAAGAGGGGGAAGGGATTCTCCCAGGCCCAGGGCGGTCCTCAGAAGCCAGGAGGC
AGCAGAGAACTCCCAGAAAGGTATTGCAACACTCCCCTCCCCCCTCCGGAGAAGGGTGCGGCCTTCTCCC
CGCCTACTCCACTGCAGCTCCCTTACTGATAACAACTCAGAGCGACTTTGGGAGAGCAAGTGCTCGAGGG
GGGGCCCGGTACCCAATTCGCCCTATAGTGAGTCGTATTACAATTCACTGGCCGTCGTTTTACAACGTCG
TGACTGGGAAAACCCTGGCGTTACCCAACTTAATCGCCTTGCAGCACATCCCCCTTTCGCCAGCTGGCGT
AATAGCGAAGAGGCCCGCACCGATCGCCCTTCCCAACAGTTGCGCAGCCTGAATGGCGAATGGCAAATTG
TAAGCGTTAATATTTTGTTAAAATTCGCGTTAAATTTTTGTTAAATCAGCTCATTTTTTAACCAATAGGC
CGAAATCGGCAAAATCCCTTATAAATCAAAAGAATAGACCGAGATAGGGT
[37 nt withheld, positions 9151-9187]
AAAGAACGTGGACTCCAACGTCAAAGG
[49 nt withheld, positions 9215-9263]
T
[91 nt withheld, positions 9265-9355]
G
[124 nt withheld, positions 9357-9480]
CAG
Features (pLannotate 1.2.2; 34 found; start..end, strand, type, name):
     24..128     +  promoter       AmpR promoter: bla
    129..989     +  CDS            AmpR: β-lactamase; bla; confers resistance to ampicillin, carbenicillin, and related antibiotics
   1160..1748    +  rep_origin     ori: high-copy-number ColE1/pMB1/pBR322/pUC origin of replication
   1931..2023    +  CDS            lacI (fragment): lac repressor; lacI; The lac repressor binds to the lac operator to inhibit transcription in E. coli. This inhibition can be relieved by adding lactose or isopropyl-β-D-thiogalactopyranoside (IPTG).
   2036..2057    +  protein_bind   CAP binding site: CAP binding activates transcription in the presence of cAMP. E. coli catabolite activator protein
   2072..2102    +  promoter       lac promoter: promoter for the E. coli lac operon
   2110..2126    +  protein_bind   lac operator: The lac repressor binds to the lac operator to inhibit transcription in E. coli. This inhibition can be relieved by adding lactose or isopropyl-β-D-thiogalactopyranoside (IPTG). lac repressor encoded by lacI
   2186..2411    -  misc_feature   Rosa26 right arm (fragment): right homology arm from intron 1 of the mouse Rosa26 gene (Soriano, 1999)
   2420..2799    +  enhancer       CMV enhancer: human cytomegalovirus immediate early enhancer
   2801..3078    +  promoter       chicken β-actin promoter: No description available
   3079..4095    +  intron         chimeric intron: chimera between introns from chicken β-actin and rabbit β-globin
   4183..4216    +  protein_bind   FRT (minimal): supports FLP-mediated excision but not integration (Turan and Bode, 2011) FLP recombinase from the Saccharomyces cerevisiae 2μ plasmid
   4217..4264    +  promoter       EM7 promoter: synthetic bacterial promoter&nbsp
   4283..5086    +  CDS            NeoR/KanR: aminoglycoside phosphotransferase from Tn5; aph(3')-II (or nptII); confers resistance to neomycin, kanamycin, and G418 (Geneticin®)
   5099..5132    +  protein_bind   FRT (minimal): supports FLP-mediated excision but not integration (Turan and Bode, 2011) FLP recombinase from the Saccharomyces cerevisiae 2μ plasmid
   5159..5383    +  polyA_signal   bGH poly(A) signal: bovine growth hormone polyadenylation signal
   5387..5408    +  promoter       SV40 promoter (fragment): SV40 enhancer and early promoter
   5438..5463    +  misc_feature   MCS (fragment): pBluescript multiple cloning site
   5463..5545    +  CDS            large T antigen (fragment): large T antigen from SV40 (simian virus 40)
   5568..5689    +  polyA_signal   SV40 poly(A) signal: SV40 polyadenylation signal
   5696..5778    +  CDS            large T antigen (fragment): large T antigen from SV40 (simian virus 40)
   5801..5922    +  polyA_signal   SV40 poly(A) signal: SV40 polyadenylation signal
   5929..6011    +  CDS            large T antigen (fragment): large T antigen from SV40 (simian virus 40)
   6034..6155    +  polyA_signal   SV40 poly(A) signal: SV40 polyadenylation signal
   6218..6931    +  CDS            Superfolder GFP: Superfolder GFP is a basic (constitutively fluorescent) green fluorescent protein published in 2005, derived from Aequorea victoria. It is reported to be a very rapidly-maturing weak dimer.
   6962..7675    +  CDS            Superfolder GFP: Superfolder GFP is a basic (constitutively fluorescent) green fluorescent protein published in 2005, derived from Aequorea victoria. It is reported to be a very rapidly-maturing weak dimer.
   7687..8271    +  misc_feature   WPRE: woodchuck hepatitis virus posttranscriptional regulatory element
   8316..8540    +  polyA_signal   bGH poly(A) signal: bovine growth hormone polyadenylation signal
   8544..8565    +  promoter       SV40 promoter (fragment): SV40 enhancer and early promoter
   8600..8814    -  misc_feature   HA-L (fragment): left homology arm from intron 1 of the mouse Rosa26 gene (Soriano, 1999)
   8813..8833    +  misc_feature   MCS (fragment): pBluescript multiple cloning site
   8842..8860    -  promoter       T7 promoter: promoter for bacteriophage T7 RNA polymerase
   8863..9020    +  CDS            lacZα (fragment): LacZα fragment of β-galactosidase; lacZ fragment
   9052..9480    -  rep_origin     f1 ori (sequence partly withheld): f1 bacteriophage origin of replication; arrow indicates direction of (+) strand synthesis
