[The description below was written by a language model from this plasmid's Addgene catalogue record and pLannotate feature annotations shown in this document.]
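Description:
R26-CAG-rox-FNF-bpA-3pA-rox-td-sfGFP is a Dre/rox-dependent fluorescent reporter cassette carried on a custom high-copy plasmid with a pBluescript-type backbone (ColE1/pUC origin, f1 ori, ampicillin resistance, lac/lacZα and T7 promoter remnants). It is catalogued as a mouse targeting, mammalian and bacterial expression vector. The cassette is bracketed by short fragments (roughly 200 bp each) of the left and right homology arms from intron 1 of mouse Rosa26, both annotated in reverse orientation relative to the reporter. According to the depositor, these arms were designed for recombineering the cassette into a larger Rosa26 targeting vector. CRISPR knock-in is suggested as a possible use but is untested.

Expression is driven by the CAG promoter (CMV enhancer, chicken β-actin promoter and chimeric intron). Downstream lies a stop cassette which, by the construct name, is flanked by rox sites. The automated feature table does not annotate those sites. The stop cassette contains an FRT-flanked neomycin/kanamycin resistance gene ("FNF") preceded by the bacterial EM7 promoter, giving kanamycin selection in E. coli. In mammalian cells the gene is presumably transcribed from CAG for G418 selection. It is followed by a bGH polyadenylation signal and three tandem SV40 poly(A) signals that terminate transcription before the reporter. Dre recombinase should excise the rox-flanked block, placing CAG directly upstream of td-sfGFP, two superfolder GFP coding sequences in tandem, followed by a WPRE to enhance expression and a bGH poly(A). FLP can separately remove only the Neo marker. The record notes that the recombinase-site-flanked region (the note calls the sites loxP) is prone to deletion in bacteria. The sequence is labelled a partial NGS result.
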