Addgene plasmid #180153: R26-CAG-rox-FNF-bpA-3pA-rox-td-sfGFP
Purpose: td-sfGFP dre reporter with Rosa26 recombineering homology arms
Depositing lab: Mario Capecchi. Depositing organization: University of Utah.
Backbone
  Vector backbone: Custom
  Backbone manufacturer: Hyung-song Nam, Capecchi laboratory
  Vector type: Mammalian Expression, Bacterial Expression, Mouse Targeting ; dre/rox
Growth in bacteria
  Bacterial resistance: Ampicillin, 100 μg/mL
  Growth temperature: 30°C
  Growth strain: DH10B
  Growth instructions: The DNA sequence flanked by the loxP sites are prone to deletion in E. coli by recombination. Double-selecting with ampicillin and kanamycin is recommended. The concentrations can be halved if growth is too slow.
  Copy number: High Copy
Gene/Insert
  Gene/Insert name: td-sfGFP
  Species: Synthetic
Resource information
  A portion of this plasmid was derived from a plasmid made by: CAG promoter is from pCAGGS obtained from BCCM/LMBP. Neo* is from plasmid #22687. bGH pA is from Neal Copeland. SV40 pA is from Clontech. sfGFP is from Sandia Biotech. WPRE is from Miguel Ramalho-Santos. Backbone is from Stratagene.
Terms and licenses: Academic/Nonprofit Terms; Industry Terms: Not Available to Industry
Depositor comments: A reporter expression cassette with short homology arms to Rosa26 on either side. Constructed originally for generating Rosa26 reporter allele targeting vector by recombineering. Untested for other purposes, but may be useful for CRISPR knock-in as well.
How to cite: R26-CAG-rox-FNF-bpA-3pA-rox-td-sfGFP was a gift from Mario Capecchi (Addgene plasmid # 180153 ; http://n2t.net/addgene:180153 ; RRID:Addgene_180153)
